>Addgene plasmid #22813 | pBMTL-3 | depositor full sequence | sequence record 10451 | Author sequence
AACGAATTCAAGCTTGATATCATTCAGGACGAGCCTCAGACTCCAGCGTAACTGGACTGAAAACAAACTA
AAGCGCCCTTGTGGCGCTTTAGTTTTGTTCCGCTCATGATAATAATGGTTTCTTAGACGTCAGGTGGCAC
TTTTCGGGGAAATGTGCGCGCCCGCGTTCCTGCTGGCGCTGGGCCTGTTTCTGGCGCTGGACTTCCCGCT
GTTCCGTCAGCAGCTTTTCGCCCACGGCCTTGATGATCGCGGCGGCCTTGGCCTGCATATCCCGATTCAA
CGGCCCCAGGGCGTCCAGAACGGGCTTCAGGCGCTCCCGAAGGTCTCGGGCCGTCTCTTGGGCTTGATCG
GCCTTCTTGCGCATCTCACGCGCTCCTGCGGCGGCCTGTAGGGCAGGCTCATACCCCTGCCGAACCGCTT
TTGTCAGCCGGTCGGCCACGGCTTCCGGCGTCTCAACGCGCTTTGAGATTCCCAGCTTTTCGGCCAATCC
CTGCGGTGCATAGGCGCGTGGCTCGACCGCTTGCGGGCTGATGGTGACGTGGCCCACTGGTGGCCGCTCC
AGGGCCTCGTAGAACGCCTGAATGCGCGTGTGACGTGCCTTGCTGCCCTCGATGCCCCGTTGCAGCCCTA
GATCGGCCACAGCGGCCGCAAACGTGGTCTGGTCGCGGGTCATCTGCGCTTTGTTGCCGATGAACTCCTT
GGCCGACAGCCTGCCGTCCTGCGTCAGCGGCACCACGAACGCGGTCATGTGCGGGCTGGTTTCGTCACGG
TGGATGCTGGCCGTCACGATGCGATCCGCCCCGTACTTGTCCGCCAGCCACTTGTGCGCCTTCTCGAAGA
ACGCCGCCTGCTGTTCTTGGCTGGCCGACTTCCACCATTCCGGGCTGGCCGTCATGACGTACTCGACCGC
CAACACAGCGTCCTTGCGCCGCTTCTCTGGCAGCAACTCGCGCAGTCGGCCCATCGCTTCATCGGTGCTG
CTGGCCGCCCAGTGCTCGTTCTCTGGCGTCCTGCTGGCGTCAGCGTTGGGCGTCTCGCGCTCGCGGTAGG
CGTGCTTGAGACTGGCCGCCACGTTGCCCATTTTCGCCAGCTTCTTGCATCGCATGATCGCGTATGCCGC
CATGCCTGCCCCTCCCTTTTGGTGTCCAACCGGCTCGACGGGGGCAGCGCAAGGCGGTGCCTCCGGCGGG
CCACTCAATGCTTGAGTATACTCACTAGACTTTGCTTCGCAAAGTCGTGACCGCCTACGGCGGCTGCGGC
GCCCTACGGGCTTGCTCTCCGGGCTTCGCCCTGCGCGGTCGCTGCGCTCCCTTGCCAGCCCGTGGATATG
TGGACGATGGCCGCGAGCGGCCACCGGCTGGCTCGCTTCGCTCGGCCCGTGGACAACCCTGCTGGACAAG
CTGATGGACAGGCTGCGCCTGCCCACGAGCTTGACCACAGGGATTGCCCACCGGCTACCCAGCCTTCGAC
CACATACCCACCGGCTCCAACTGCGCGGCCTGCGGCCTTGCCCCATCAATTTTTTTAATTTTCTCTGGGG
AAAAGCCTCCGGCCTGCGGCCTGCGCGCTTCGCTTGCCGGTTGGACACCAAGTGGAAGGCGGGTCAAGGC
TCGCGCAGCGACCGCGCAGCGGCTTGGCCTTGACGCGCCTGGAACGACCCAAGCCTATGCGAGTGGGGGC
AGTCGAAGGCGAAGCCCGCCCGCCTGCCCCCCGAGCCTCACGGCGGCGAGTGCGGGGGTTCCAAGGGGGC
AGCGCCACCTTGGGCAAGGCCGAAGGCCGCGCAGTCGATCAACAAGCCCCGGAGGGGCCACTTTTTGCCG
GAGGGGGAGCCGCGCCGAAGGCGTGGGGGAACCCCGCAGGGGTGCCCTTCTTTGGGCACCAAAGAACTAG
ATATAGGGCGAAATGCGAAAGACTTAAAAATCAACAACTTAAAAAAGGGGGGTACGCAACAGCTCATTGC
GGCACCCCCCGCAATAGCTCATTGCGTAGGTTAAAGAAAATCTGTAATTGACTGCCACTTTTACGCAACG
CATAATTGTTGTCGCGCTGCCGAAAAGTTGCAGCTGATTGCGCATGGTGCCGCAACCGTGCGGCACCCTA
CCGCATGGAGATAAGCATGGCCACGCAGTCCAGAGAAATCGGCATTCAAGCCAAGAACAAGCCCGGTCAC
TGGGTGCAAACGGAACGCAAAGCGCATGAGGCGTGGGCCGGGCTTATTGCGAGGAAACCCACGGCGGCAA
TGCTGCTGCATCACCTCGTGGCGCAGATGGGCCACCAGAACGCCGTGGTGGTCAGCCAGAAGACACTTTC
CAAGCTCATCGGACGTTCTTTGCGGACGGTCCAATACGCAGTCAAGGACTTGGTGGCCGAGCGCTGGATC
TCCGTCGTGAAGCTCAACGGCCCCGGCACCGTGTCGGCCTACGTGGTCAATGACCGCGTGGCGTGGGGCC
AGCCCCGCGACCAGTTGCGCCTGTCGGTGTTCAGTGCCGCCGTGGTGGTTGATCACGACGACCAGGACGA
ATCGCTGTTGGGGCATGGCGACCTGCGCCGCATCCCGACCCTGTATCCGGGCGAGCAGCAACTACCGACC
GGCCCCGGCGAGGAGCCGCCCAGCCAGCCCGGCATTCCGGGCATGGAACCAGACCTGCCAGCCTTGACCG
AAACGGAGGAATGGGAACGGCGCGGGCAGCAGCGCCTGCCGATGCCCGATGAGCCGTGTTTTCTGGACGA
TGGCGAGCCGTTGGAGCCGCCGACACGGGTCACGCTGCCGCGCCGGTAGTACGTAAGAGGTTCCAACTTT
CACCATAATGAAATAAGATCACTACCGGGCGTATTTTTTGAGTTATCGAGATTTTCAGGAGCTAAGGAAG
CTAAAATGGAGAAAAAAATCACTGGATATACCACCGTTGATATATCCCAATGGCATCGTAAAGAACATTT
TGAGGCATTTCAGTCAGTTGCTCAATGTACCTATAACCAGACCGTTCAGCTGGATATTACGGCCTTTTTA
AAGACCGTAAAGAAAAATAAGCACAAGTTTTATCCGGCCTTTATTCACATTCTTGCCCGCCTGATGAATG
CTCATCCGGAATTCCGTATGGCAATGAAAGACGGTGAGCTGGTGATATGGGATAGTGTTCACCCTTGTTA
CACCGTTTTCCATGAGCAAACTGAAACGTTTTCATCGCTCTGGAGTGAATACCACGACGATTTCCGGCAG
TTTCTACACATATATTCGCAAGATGTGGCGTGTTACGGTGAAAACCTGGCCTATTTCCCTAAAGGGTTTA
TTGAGAATATGTTTTTCGTCTCAGCCAATCCCTGGGTGAGTTTCACCAGTTTTGATTTAAACGTGGCCAA
TATGGACAACTTCTTCGCCCCCGTTTTCACCATGGGCAAATATTATACGCAAGGCGACAAGGTGCTGATG
CCGCTGGCGATTCAGGTTCATCATGCCGTTTGTGATGGCTTCCATGTCGGCAGAATGCTTAATGAATTAC
AACAGTACTGCGATGAGTGGCAGGGCGGGGCGTAAACGCGTGGATCCCCCTCAAGTCAAAAGCCTCCGGT
CGGAGGCTTTTGACTTTCTGCTATGGAGGTCAGGTATGATTTTGCATTAGGCACCCCAGGCTTTACACTT
TATGCTTCCGGCTCGTATGTTGTGTGGAATTGTGAGCGGATAACAATTTCACACTCTAGAGAATTCGTC
Features (pLannotate 1.2.2; 8 found; start..end, strand, type, name):
     60..96      -  terminator     soxR terminator: bidirectional E. coli soxR transcription terminator
   1347..2116    +  rep_origin     pBBR1 oriV: replication origin of the broad-host-range plasmid pBBR1 from Bordetella bronchiseptica; requires the pBBR1 Rep protein for replication
   2117..2779    +  CDS            pBBR1 Rep: replication protein for the broad-host-range plasmid pBBR1 from Bordetella bronchiseptica
   2781..2875    +  promoter       cat promoter (fragment): promoter of the E. coli cat gene encoding chloramphenicol acetyltransferase
   2876..3535    +  CDS            CmR: chloramphenicol acetyltransferase; cat; confers resistance to chloramphenicol
   3554..3585    -  terminator     tonB terminator: bidirectional E. coli tonB-P14 transcription terminator
   3632..3662    +  promoter       lac promoter: promoter for the E. coli lac operon
   3670..3686    +  protein_bind   lac operator: The lac repressor binds to the lac operator to inhibit transcription in E. coli. This inhibition can be relieved by adding lactose or isopropyl-β-D-thiogalactopyranoside (IPTG). lac repressor encoded by lacI
