[The description below was written by a language model from this plasmid's Addgene catalogue record and pLannotate feature annotations shown in this document.]
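Description:
pBMTL-3 is a 3,709 bp empty bacterial expression backbone built on the pBBR1 replicon and developed as one of a set of broad-host-range vectors for stable genomic library construction. It replicates through the pBBR1 oriV together with the adjacent pBBR1 Rep coding sequence. This origin and replication protein pair, originally from a Bordetella bronchiseptica plasmid, functions in many Gram-negative species as well as in E. coli. Selection is by chloramphenicol, conferred by a chloramphenicol acetyltransferase (CmR) gene driven by a fragment of its native cat promoter. The copy number is recorded as unknown.

The cloning region sits just downstream of a lac promoter and lac operator, so inserted DNA can be transcribed from a promoter that is repressed by LacI and relieved by IPTG or lactose. No lacI gene is annotated on the plasmid, so repression would depend on the host. Because the plasmid is circular, this promoter at the end of the numbered sequence reads across the origin of the map toward the bidirectional soxR terminator near the start. A second bidirectional terminator, from tonB, lies between the resistance gene and the lac promoter. This arrangement brackets the insertion site with terminators, which should isolate cloned fragments from read-through transcription in either direction, in keeping with the goal of keeping library inserts stable. The record lists XbaI and EcoRV as the 5′ and 3′ cloning sites and carries no insert. A stretch of over 1 kb between the soxR terminator and oriV has no annotated features, and the record does not say what it contains.
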