Addgene plasmid #22813: pBMTL-3
Purpose: (Empty Backbone)
Depositing lab: Ryan Gill. Depositing organization: University of Colorado, Boulder. Publication: Broad host range vectors for stable genomic library construction. Lynch MD, Gill RT. Biotechnol Bioeng. 2006 May 5. 94(1):151-8. 10.1002/bit.20836 PubMed 16496398.
Backbone
  Vector backbone: pBMTL-3
  Backbone size (bp): 3709
  Vector type: Bacterial Expression
Growth in bacteria
  Bacterial resistance: Chloramphenicol, 25 μg/mL
  Growth temperature: 37°C
  Growth strain: DH5alpha
  Copy number: Unknown
Gene/Insert
  Gene/Insert name: None
  Cloning method: Restriction Enzyme; 5′ cloning site XbaI (unknown if destroyed); 3′ cloning site EcoRV (unknown if destroyed)
  Sequencing primers: 5′ tgtgagcggataacaatttc
Terms and licenses: Academic/Nonprofit Terms; Industry Terms: Not Available to Industry
How to cite: pBMTL-3 was a gift from Ryan Gill (Addgene plasmid # 22813 ; http://n2t.net/addgene:22813 ; RRID:Addgene_22813)
