>Addgene plasmid #22813 | pBMTL-3 | addgene partial sequence | sequence record 28823 | 22813 with lac-promoter
GTGGGANGGACGGAACATTTCACACTCTAGAGAATTCGTCAACGAATTCAAGCTTGATATCATTCAGGAC
GAGCCTCAGACTCCAGCGTAACTGGACTGAAAACAAACTAAAGCGCCCTTGTGGCGCTTTAGTTTTGTTC
CGCTCATGATAATAATGGTTTCTTAGACGTCAGGTGGCACTTTTCGGGGAAATGTGCGCGCCCGCGTTCC
TGCTGGCGCTGGGCCTGTTTCTGGCGCTGGACTTCCCGCTGTTCCGTCAGCAGCTTTTCGCCCACGGCCT
TGATGATCGCGGCGGCCTTGGCCTGCATATCCCGATTCAACGGCCCCAGGGCGTCCAGAACGGGCTTCAG
GCGCTCCCGAAGGTCTCGGGCCGTCTCTTGGGCTTGATCGGCCTTCTTGCGCATCTCACGCGCTCCTGCG
GCGGCCTGTAGGGCAGGCTCATACCCCTGCCGAACCGCTTTTGTCAGCCGGTCGGCCACGGCTTCCGGCG
TCTCAACGCGCTTTGAGATTCCCAGCTTTTCGGCCAATCCCTGCGGTGCATAGGCGCGTGGCTCGACCGC
TTGCGGGCTGATGGTGACGTGGCCCACTGGTGGCCGCTCCAGGGCCTCGTAGAACGCCTGAATGCGCGTG
TGACGTGCCTTGCTGCCCTCGATCC
